Addgene plasmid #51081: Arch(D95H)-eGFP
Purpose: Expresses Arch(D95H)-eGFP in mammalian cells as a fluorescent reporter of membrane voltage
Depositing lab: Adam Cohen. Depositing organization: Harvard University. Publication: Screening fluorescent voltage indicators with spontaneously spiking HEK cells. Park J, Werley CA, Venkatachalam V, Kralj JM, Dib-Hajj SD, Waxman SG, Cohen AE. PLoS One. 2013 Dec 31;8(12):e85221. doi: 10.1371/journal.pone.0085221. eCollection 2013. PubMed 24391999.
Backbone
  Vector backbone: FUGW (from Addgene plasmid 22051)
  Backbone manufacturer: Addgene plasmid 22051
  Backbone size w/o insert (bp): 9200
  Total vector size (bp): 10700
  Vector type: Mammalian Expression, Lentiviral
Growth in bacteria
  Bacterial resistance: Ampicillin, 100 μg/mL
  Growth temperature: 37°C
  Growth strain: Stbl3
  Growth instructions: Use recombinase-free E. coli
  Copy number: Unknown
Gene/Insert
  Gene/Insert name: Archaerhodopsin-3 w/ D95H point mutation fused to eGFP (alt name: Arch(D95H)-eGFP)
  Species: Halorubrum sodomense
  Insert size (bp): 1500
  Mutation: Changed Aspartic Acid 95 to Histidine
  GenBank ID: BAA09452.1
  Promoter: Ubiquitin
  Tag / fusion protein: eGFP (C terminal on insert)
  Cloning method: Restriction Enzyme; 5′ cloning site BamHI (not destroyed); 3′ cloning site EcoRI (not destroyed)
  Sequencing primers: 5′ ttgaactatgcgctcggggttg; 3′ cggtgaacagctcctcgcccttg
Resource information
  A portion of this plasmid was derived from a plasmid made by: We received this gene (Archaerhodopsin-3) from the Boyden Lab at MIT; we made the D95H point mutation in Archaerhodopsin-3. This gene was inserted into Addgene plasmid 22051 cut with BamHI and AgeI.
Terms and licenses: Academic/Nonprofit Terms; Industry Terms: Not Available to Industry
Depositor comments: Please note that this plasmid was also described in Hou et al 2014 (PMID: 24507604) and Venkatachalam et al 2014 (PMID: 24428326).
How to cite: Arch(D95H)-eGFP was a gift from Adam Cohen (Addgene plasmid # 51081 ; http://n2t.net/addgene:51081 ; RRID:Addgene_51081)
