[The description below was written by a language model from this plasmid's Addgene catalogue record and pLannotate feature annotations shown in this document.]
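Description:
Arch(D95H)-eGFP is a lentiviral mammalian expression plasmid of about 10.7 kb built on the FUGW backbone. It carries archaerhodopsin-3 from Halorubrum sodomense with an aspartate-to-histidine substitution at position 95, fused at its C terminus to EGFP. The fusion is driven by the human ubiquitin C promoter and followed by a WPRE, which enhances transcript stability and expression. According to the record, the protein serves as a fluorescent reporter of membrane voltage in mammalian cells, with the rhodopsin acting as the voltage-sensing component. The EGFP partner provides a conventional fluorescent tag, presumably for following expression and localisation. The Arch gene was inserted into the parental vector by restriction cloning upstream of the EGFP already present there. The record is slightly inconsistent about the 3′ site, listing EcoRI in one field and AgeI in the depositor's note.

The viral portion follows a third-generation-style layout. A CMV enhancer/promoter replaces the U3 region of the truncated HIV-1 5′ LTR to drive genomic RNA production in packaging cells. It is followed by the Ψ packaging signal with a gag fragment, the Rev response element for Rev-dependent nuclear export, and the cPPT/CTS, which aids nuclear import of the viral genome. The expression cassette sits between these elements and the downstream LTR region, after which lies a bGH polyadenylation signal. Outside the viral region, the backbone carries an SV40/EM7-driven bleomycin/Zeocin resistance cassette with an SV40 poly(A) signal and an f1 origin. For propagation in E. coli it has a high-copy ColE1/pUC-type origin and β-lactamase for ampicillin selection. A recombination-deficient strain is recommended because of the repeated LTRs. The plasmid can be transfected directly or packaged into lentivirus with helper plasmids supplied in trans.
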