Features (pLannotate 1.2.2; 32 found; start..end, strand, type, name):
     31..83      -  misc_feature   bom (fragment): basis of mobility region from pBR322
    238..617     +  enhancer       CMV enhancer: human cytomegalovirus immediate early enhancer
    618..817     +  promoter       CMV promoter: human cytomegalovirus (CMV) immediate early promoter
    835..1015    +  LTR            5' LTR (truncated): truncated 5' long terminal repeat (LTR) from HIV-1
   1062..1187    +  misc_feature   HIV-1 Ψ: packaging signal of human immunodeficiency virus type 1
   1171..1534    +  CDS            HIV-1 gag (fragment): gag protein from human immunodeficiency virus 1; gag
   1680..1913    +  misc_feature   RRE: The Rev response element (RRE) of HIV-1 allows for Rev-dependent mRNA export from the nucleus to the cytoplasm.
   2290..2390    +  CDS            Rev (fragment): human immunodeficiency virus 1 (HIV-1) Rev protein; rev; enhances nuclear export of unspliced and incompletely spliced viral mRNAs
   2440..2557    +  misc_feature   cPPT/CTS: central polypurine tract and central termination sequence of HIV-1
   2622..3833    +  promoter       UbC promoter: human ubiquitin C promoter
   3844..3867    -  misc_feature   MCS (fragment): pUC18/19 multiple cloning site
   3874..4647    +  CDS            Arch: light-driven proton pump archaerhodopsin-3 from Halorubrum sodomense (Chow et al., 2010)
   4663..5379    +  CDS            EGFP: the original enhanced GFP (Yang et al., 1996) mammalian codon-optimized
   5380..5404    +  misc_feature   MCS (fragment): pBluescript multiple cloning site
   5404..5992    +  misc_feature   WPRE: woodchuck hepatitis virus posttranscriptional regulatory element
   5929..6510    +  CDS            nef (fragment): NEF_HV1H2 - Experimental evidence at protein level: Swiss-Prot protein existence level 1. Extracellular Nef protein targets CD4(+) T-lymphocytes for apoptosis by interacting with CXCR4 surface receptors. From Human immunodeficiency virus type 1 group M subtype B (isolate HXB2) (HIV-1).
   6517..6697    +  LTR            5' LTR (truncated): truncated 5' long terminal repeat (LTR) from HIV-1
   6729..6953    +  polyA_signal   bGH poly(A) signal: bovine growth hormone polyadenylation signal
   6957..6978    +  promoter       SV40 promoter (fragment): SV40 enhancer and early promoter
   6999..7427    +  rep_origin     f1 ori (sequence partly withheld): f1 bacteriophage origin of replication; arrow indicates direction of (+) strand synthesis
   7441..7770    +  promoter       SV40 promoter: SV40 enhancer and early promoter
   7818..7865    +  promoter       EM7 promoter: synthetic bacterial promoter&nbsp
   7884..8258    +  CDS            BleoR: antibiotic-binding protein; Sh ble from Streptoalloteichus hindustanus; confers resistance to bleomycin, phleomycin, and Zeocin™
   8268..8393    +  CDS            ble (fragment): BLE_KLEPN - Experimental evidence at protein level: Swiss-Prot protein existence level 1. Binding protein with a strong affinity to the bleomycin family of antibiotics. Binds to CL990; an antimitotic-antibiotic compound. From Klebsiella pneumoniae.
   8388..8509    +  polyA_signal   SV40 poly(A) signal: SV40 polyadenylation signal
   8580..8602    -  protein_bind   lac operator (fragment): The lac repressor binds to the lac operator to inhibit transcription in E. coli. This inhibition can be relieved by adding lactose or isopropyl-β-D-thiogalactopyranoside (IPTG). lac repressor encoded by lacI
   8606..8636    -  promoter       lac promoter: promoter for the E. coli lac operon
   8651..8672    -  protein_bind   CAP binding site: CAP binding activates transcription in the presence of cAMP. E. coli catabolite activator protein
   8685..8777    -  CDS            lacI (fragment): lac repressor; lacI; The lac repressor binds to the lac operator to inhibit transcription in E. coli. This inhibition can be relieved by adding lactose or isopropyl-β-D-thiogalactopyranoside (IPTG).
   8960..9548    -  rep_origin     ori: high-copy-number ColE1/pMB1/pBR322/pUC origin of replication
   9719..10579   -  CDS            AmpR: β-lactamase; bla; confers resistance to ampicillin, carbenicillin, and related antibiotics
  10580..10684   -  promoter       AmpR promoter: bla
>Addgene plasmid #51081 | Arch(D95H)-eGFP | depositor full sequence | sequence record 77349 | Arch(D95H)-eGFP sequence 10712 bps
GTCGACGGATCGGGAGATCTCCCGATCCCCTATGGTGCACTCTCAGTACAATCTGCTCTGATGCCGCATA
GTTAAGCCAGTATCTGCTCCCTGCTTGTGTGTTGGAGGTCGCTGAGTAGTGCGCGAGCAAAATTTAAGCT
ACAACAAGGCAAGGCTTGACCGACAATTGCATGAAGAATCTGCTTAGGGTTAGGCGTTTTGCGCTGCTTC
GCGATGTACGGGCCAGATATACGCGTTGACATTGATTATTGACTAGTTATTAATAGTAATCAATTACGGG
GTCATTAGTTCATAGCCCATATATGGAGTTCCGCGTTACATAACTTACGGTAAATGGCCCGCCTGGCTGA
CCGCCCAACGACCCCCGCCCATTGACGTCAATAATGACGTATGTTCCCATAGTAACGCCAATAGGGACTT
TCCATTGACGTCAATGGGTGGAGTATTTACGGTAAACTGCCCACTTGGCAGTACATCAAGTGTATCATAT
GCCAAGTACGCCCCCTATTGACGTCAATGACGGTAAATGGCCCGCCTGGCATTATGCCCAGTACATGACC
TTATGGGACTTTCCTACTTGGCAGTACATCTACGTATTAGTCATCGCTATTACCATGGTGATGCGGTTTT
GGCAGTACATCAATGGGCGTGGATAGCGGTTTGACTCACGGGGATTTCCAAGTCTCCACCCCATTGACGT
CAATGGGAGTTTGTTTTGGCACCAAAATCAACGGGACTTTCCAAAATGTCGTAACAACTCCGCCCCATTG
ACGCAAATGGGCGGTAGGCGTGTACGGTGGGAGGTCTATATAAGCAGCGCGTTTTGCCTGTACTGGGTCT
CTCTGGTTAGACCAGATCTGAGCCTGGGAGCTCTCTGGCTAACTAGGGAACCCACTGCTTAAGCCTCAAT
AAAGCTTGCCTTGAGTGCTTCAAGTAGTGTGTGCCCGTCTGTTGTGTGACTCTGGTAACTAGAGATCCCT
CAGACCCTTTTAGTCAGTGTGGAAAATCTCTAGCAGTGGCGCCCGAACAGGGACTTGAAAGCGAAAGGGA
AACCAGAGGAGCTCTCTCGACGCAGGACTCGGCTTGCTGAAGCGCGCACGGCAAGAGGCGAGGGGCGGCG
ACTGGTGAGTACGCCAAAAATTTTGACTAGCGGAGGCTAGAAGGAGAGAGATGGGTGCGAGAGCGTCAGT
ATTAAGCGGGGGAGAATTAGATCGCGATGGGAAAAAATTCGGTTAAGGCCAGGGGGAAAGAAAAAATATA
AATTAAAACATATAGTATGGGCAAGCAGGGAGCTAGAACGATTCGCAGTTAATCCTGGCCTGTTAGAAAC
ATCAGAAGGCTGTAGACAAATACTGGGACAGCTACAACCATCCCTTCAGACAGGATCAGAAGAACTTAGA
TCATTATATAATACAGTAGCAACCCTCTATTGTGTGCATCAAAGGATAGAGATAAAAGACACCAAGGAAG
CTTTAGACAAGATAGAGGAAGAGCAAAACAAAAGTAAGACCACCGCACAGCAAGCGGCCGCTGATCTTCA
GACCTGGAGGAGGAGATATGAGGGACAATTGGAGAAGTGAATTATATAAATATAAAGTAGTAAAAATTGA
ACCATTAGGAGTAGCACCCACCAAGGCAAAGAGAAGAGTGGTGCAGAGAGAAAAAAGAGCAGTGGGAATA
GGAGCTTTGTTCCTTGGGTTCTTGGGAGCAGCAGGAAGCACTATGGGCGCAGCGTCAATGACGCTGACGG
TACAGGCCAGACAATTATTGTCTGGTATAGTGCAGCAGCAGAACAATTTGCTGAGGGCTATTGAGGCGCA
ACAGCATCTGTTGCAACTCACAGTCTGGGGCATCAAGCAGCTCCAGGCAAGAATCCTGGCTGTGGAAAGA
TACCTAAAGGATCAACAGCTCCTGGGGATTTGGGGTTGCTCTGGAAAACTCATTTGCACCACTGCTGTGC
CTTGGAATGCTAGTTGGAGTAATAAATCTCTGGAACAGATTTGGAATCACACGACCTGGATGGAGTGGGA
CAGAGAAATTAACAATTACACAAGCTTAATACACTCCTTAATTGAAGAATCGCAAAACCAGCAAGAAAAG
AATGAACAAGAATTATTGGAATTAGATAAATGGGCAAGTTTGTGGAATTGGTTTAACATAACAAATTGGC
TGTGGTATATAAAATTATTCATAATGATAGTAGGAGGCTTGGTAGGTTTAAGAATAGTTTTTGCTGTACT
TTCTATAGTGAATAGAGTTAGGCAGGGATATTCACCATTATCGTTTCAGACCCACCTCCCAACCCCGAGG
GGACCCGACAGGCCCGAAGGAATAGAAGAAGAAGGTGGAGAGAGAGACAGAGACAGATCCATTCGATTAG
TGAACGGATCGGCACTGCGTGCGCCAATTCTGCAGACAAATGGCAGTATTCATCCACAATTTTAAAAGAA
AAGGGGGGATTGGGGGGTACAGTGCAGGGGAAAGAATAGTAGACATAATAGCAACAGACATACAAACTAA
AGAATTACAAAAACAAATTACAAAAATTCAAAATTTTCGGGTTTATTACAGGGACAGCAGAGATCCAGTT
TGGTTAATTAACCCGTGTCGGCTCCAGATCTGGCCTCCGCGCCGGGTTTTGGCGCCTCCCGCGGGCGCCC
CCCTCCTCACGGCGAGCGCTGCCACGTCAGACGAAGGGCGCAGCGAGCGTCCTGATCCTTCCGCCCGGAC
GCTCAGGACAGCGGCCCGCTGCTCATAAGACTCGGCCTTAGAACCCCAGTATCAGCAGAAGGACATTTTA
GGACGGGACTTGGGTGACTCTAGGGCACTGGTTTTCTTTCCAGAGAGCGGAACAGGCGAGGAAAAGTAGT
CCCTTCTCGGCGATTCTGCGGAGGGATCTCCGTGGGGCGGTGAACGCCGATGATTATATAAGGACGCGCC
GGGTGTGGCACAGCTAGTTCCGTCGCAGCCGGGATTTGGGTCGCGGTTCTTGTTTGTGGATCGCTGTGAT
CGTCACTTGGTGAGTAGCGGGCTGCTGGGCTGGCCGGGGCTTTCGTGGCCGCCGGGCCGCTCGGTGGGAC
GGAAGCGTGTGGAGAGACCGCCAAGGGCTGTAGTCTGGGTCCGCGAGCAAGGTTGCCCTGAACTGGGGGT
TGGGGGGAGCGCAGCAAAATGGCGGCTGTTCCCGAGTCTTGAATGGAAGACGCTTGTGAGGCGGGCTGTG
AGGTCGTTGAAACAAGGTGGGGGGCATGGTGGGCGGCAAGAACCCAAGGTCTTGAGGCCTTCGCTAATGC
GGGAAAGCTCTTATTCGGGTGAGATGGGCTGGGGCACCATCTGGGGACCCTGACGTGAAGTTTGTCACTG
ACTGGAGAACTCGGTTTGTCGTCTGTTGCGGGGGCGGCAGTTATGGCGGTGCCGTTGGGCAGTGCACCCG
TACCTTTGGGAGCGCGCGCCCTCGTCGTGTCGTGACGTCACCCGTTCTGTTGGCTTATAATGCAGGGTGG
GGCCACCTGCCGGTAGGTGTGCGGTAGGCTTTTCTCCGTCGCAGGACGCAGGGTTCGGGCCTAGGGTAGG
CTCTCCTGAATCGACAGGCGCCGGACCTCTGGTGAGGGGAGGGATAAGTGAGGCGTCAGTTTCTTTGGTC
GGTTTTATGTACCTATCTTCTTAAGTAGCTGAAGCTCCGGTTTTGAACTATGCGCTCGGGGTTGGCGAGT
GTGTTTTGTGAAGTTTTTTAGGCACCTTTTGAAATGTAATCATTTGGGTCAATATGTAATTTTCAGTGTT
AGACTAGTAAATTGTCCGCTAAATTCTGGCCGTTTTTGGCTTTTTTGTTAGACGAAGCTTGGGCTGCAGG
TCGACTCTAGAGGATCCGCCACCATGGACCCCATCGCTCTGCAGGCTGGTTACGACCTGCTGGGTGACGG
CAGACCTGAAACTCTGTGGCTGGGCATCGGCACTCTGCTGATGCTGATTGGAACCTTCTACTTTCTGGTC
CGCGGATGGGGAGTCACCGATAAGGATGCCCGGGAATATTACGCTGTGACTATCCTGGTGCCCGGAATCG
CATCCGCCGCATATCTGTCTATGTTCTTTGGTATCGGGCTTACTGAGGTGACCGTCGGGGGCGAAATGTT
GGATATCTATTATGCCAGGTACGCCCACTGGCTGTTTACCACCCCACTTCTGCTGCTGGATCTGGCCCTT
CTCGCTAAGGTGGATCGGGTGACCATCGGCACCCTGGTGGGTGTGGACGCCCTGATGATCGTCACTGGCC
TCATCGGAGCCTTGAGCCACACGGCCATAGCCAGATACAGTTGGTGGTTGTTCTCTACAATTTGCATGAT
AGTGGTGCTCTATTTTCTGGCTACATCCCTGCGATCTGCTGCAAAGGAGCGGGGCCCCGAGGTGGCATCT
ACCTTTAACACCCTGACAGCTCTGGTCTTGGTGCTGTGGACCGCTTACCCTATCCTGTGGATCATAGGCA
CTGAGGGCGCTGGCGTGGTGGGCCTGGGCATCGAAACTCTGCTGTTTATGGTGTTGGACGTGACTGCCAA
GGTCGGCTTTGGCTTTATCCTGTTGAGATCCCGGGCTATTCTGGGCGACACCGAGGCACCAGAACCCAGT
GCCGGTGCCGATGTCAGTGCCGCCGACCGACCGGTAGTAGCAGTGAGCAAGGGCGAGGAGCTGTTCACCG
GGGTGGTGCCCATCCTGGTCGAGCTGGACGGCGACGTAAACGGCCACAAGTTCAGCGTGTCCGGCGAGGG
CGAGGGCGATGCCACCTACGGCAAGCTGACCCTGAAGTTCATTTGCACCACCGGCAAGCTGCCCGTGCCC
TGGCCCACCCTCGTGACCACCCTGACCTACGGCGTGCAGTGCTTCAGCCGCTACCCCGACCACATGAAGC
AGCACGACTTCTTCAAGTCCGCCATGCCCGAAGGCTACGTCCAGGAGCGCACCATCTTCTTCAAGGACGA
CGGCAACTACAAGACCCGCGCCGAGGTGAAGTTCGAGGGCGACACCCTGGTGAACCGCATCGAGCTGAAG
GGCATCGACTTCAAGGAGGACGGCAACATCCTGGGGCACAAGCTGGAGTACAACTACAACAGCCACAACG
TCTATATCATGGCCGACAAGCAGAAGAACGGCATCAAGGTGAACTTCAAGATCCGCCACAACATCGAGGA
CGGCAGCGTGCAGCTCGCCGACCACTACCAGCAGAACACCCCCATCGGCGACGGCCCCGTGCTGCTGCCC
GACAACCACTACCTGAGCACCCAGTCCGCCCTGAGCAAAGACCCCAACGAGAAGCGCGATCACATGGTCC
TGCTGGAGTTCGTGACCGCCGCCGGGATCACTCTCGGCATGGACGAGCTGTACAAGTAAGAATTCGATAT
CAAGCTTATCGATAATCAACCTCTGGATTACAAAATTTGTGAAAGATTGACTGGTATTCTTAACTATGTT
GCTCCTTTTACGCTATGTGGATACGCTGCTTTAATGCCTTTGTATCATGCTATTGCTTCCCGTATGGCTT
TCATTTTCTCCTCCTTGTATAAATCCTGGTTGCTGTCTCTTTATGAGGAGTTGTGGCCCGTTGTCAGGCA
ACGTGGCGTGGTGTGCACTGTGTTTGCTGACGCAACCCCCACTGGTTGGGGCATTGCCACCACCTGTCAG
CTCCTTTCCGGGACTTTCGCTTTCCCCCTCCCTATTGCCACGGCGGAACTCATCGCCGCCTGCCTTGCCC
GCTGCTGGACAGGGGCTCGGCTGTTGGGCACTGACAATTCCGTGGTGTTGTCGGGGAAATCATCGTCCTT
TCCTTGGCTGCTCGCCTGTGTTGCCACCTGGATTCTGCGCGGGACGTCCTTCTGCTACGTCCCTTCGGCC
CTCAATCCAGCGGACCTTCCTTCCCGCGGCCTGCTGCCGGCTCTGCGGCCTCTTCCGCGTCTTCGCCTTC
GCCCTCAGACGAGTCGGATCTCCCTTTGGGCCGCCTCCCCGCATCGATACCGTCGACCTCGAGACCTAGA
AAAACATGGAGCAATCACAAGTAGCAATACAGCAGCTACCAATGCTGATTGTGCCTGGCTAGAAGCACAA
GAGGAGGAGGAGGTGGGTTTTCCAGTCACACCTCAGGTACCTTTAAGACCAATGACTTACAAGGCAGCTG
TAGATCTTAGCCACTTTTTAAAAGAAAAGGGGGGACTGGAAGGGCTAATTCACTCCCAACGAAGACAAGA
TATCCTTGATCTGTGGATCTACCACACACAAGGCTACTTCCCTGATTGGCAGAACTACACACCAGGGCCA
GGGATCAGATATCCACTGACCTTTGGATGGTGCTACAAGCTAGTACCAGTTGAGCAAGAGAAGGTAGAAG
AAGCCAATGAAGGAGAGAACACCCGCTTGTTACACCCTGTGAGCCTGCATGGGATGGATGACCCGGAGAG
AGAAGTATTAGAGTGGAGGTTTGACAGCCGCCTAGCATTTCATCACATGGCCCGAGAGCTGCATCCGGAC
TGTACTGGGTCTCTCTGGTTAGACCAGATCTGAGCCTGGGAGCTCTCTGGCTAACTAGGGAACCCACTGC
TTAAGCCTCAATAAAGCTTGCCTTGAGTGCTTCAAGTAGTGTGTGCCCGTCTGTTGTGTGACTCTGGTAA
CTAGAGATCCCTCAGACCCTTTTAGTCAGTGTGGAAAATCTCTAGCAGGGCCCGTTTAAACCCGCTGATC
AGCCTCGACTGTGCCTTCTAGTTGCCAGCCATCTGTTGTTTGCCCCTCCCCCGTGCCTTCCTTGACCCTG
GAAGGTGCCACTCCCACTGTCCTTTCCTAATAAAATGAGGAAATTGCATCGCATTGTCTGAGTAGGTGTC
ATTCTATTCTGGGGGGTGGGGTGGGGCAGGACAGCAAGGGGGAGGATTGGGAAGACAATAGCAGGCATGC
TGGGGATGCGGTGGGCTCTATGGCTTCTGAGGCGGAAAGAACCAGCTGGGGCTCTAGGGGGTATCCCC
[124 nt withheld, positions 6999-7122]
C
[91 nt withheld, positions 7124-7214]
A
[49 nt withheld, positions 7216-7264]
CCTTTGACGTTGGAGTCCACGTTCTTT
[37 nt withheld, positions 7292-7328]
ACCCTATCTCGGTCTATTCTTTTGATTTATAAGGGATTTTGCCGATTTCGGCCTATTGGTTAAAAAATGA
GCTGATTTAACAAAAATTTAACGCGAATTAATTCTGTGGAATGTGTGTCAGTTAGGGTGTGGAAAGTCCC
CAGGCTCCCCAGCAGGCAGAAGTATGCAAAGCATGCATCTCAATTAGTCAGCAACCAGGTGTGGAAAGTC
CCCAGGCTCCCCAGCAGGCAGAAGTATGCAAAGCATGCATCTCAATTAGTCAGCAACCATAGTCCCGCCC
CTAACTCCGCCCATCCCGCCCCTAACTCCGCCCAGTTCCGCCCATTCTCCGCCCCATGGCTGACTAATTT
TTTTTATTTATGCAGAGGCCGAGGCCGCCTCTGCCTCTGAGCTATTCCAGAAGTAGTGAGGAGGCTTTTT
TGGAGGCCTAGGCTTTTGCAAAAAGCTCCCGGGAGCTTGTATATCCATTTTCGGATCTGATCAGCACGTG
TTGACAATTAATCATCGGCATAGTATATCGGCATAGTATAATACGACAAGGTGAGGAACTAAACCATGGC
CAAGTTGACCAGTGCCGTTCCGGTGCTCACCGCGCGCGACGTCGCCGGAGCGGTCGAGTTCTGGACCGAC
CGGCTCGGGTTCTCCCGGGACTTCGTGGAGGACGACTTCGCCGGTGTGGTCCGGGACGACGTGACCCTGT
TCATCAGCGCGGTCCAGGACCAGGTGGTGCCGGACAACACCCTGGCCTGGGTGTGGGTGCGCGGCCTGGA
CGAGCTGTACGCCGAGTGGTCGGAGGTCGTGTCCACGAACTTCCGGGACGCCTCCGGGCCGGCCATGACC
GAGATCGGCGAGCAGCCGTGGGGGCGGGAGTTCGCCCTGCGCGACCCGGCCGGCAACTGCGTGCACTTCG
TGGCCGAGGAGCAGGACTGACACGTGCTACGAGATTTCGATTCCACCGCCGCCTTCTATGAAAGGTTGGG
CTTCGGAATCGTTTTCCGGGACGCCGGCTGGATGATCCTCCAGCGCGGGGATCTCATGCTGGAGTTCTTC
GCCCACCCCAACTTGTTTATTGCAGCTTATAATGGTTACAAATAAAGCAATAGCATCACAAATTTCACAA
ATAAAGCATTTTTTTCACTGCATTCTAGTTGTGGTTTGTCCAAACTCATCAATGTATCTTATCATGTCTG
TATACCGTCGACCTCTAGCTAGAGCTTGGCGTAATCATGGTCATAGCTGTTTCCTGTGTGAAATTGTTAT
CCGCTCACAATTCCACACAACATACGAGCCGGAAGCATAAAGTGTAAAGCCTGGGGTGCCTAATGAGTGA
GCTAACTCACATTAATTGCGTTGCGCTCACTGCCCGCTTTCCAGTCGGGAAACCTGTCGTGCCAGCTGCA
TTAATGAATCGGCCAACGCGCGGGGAGAGGCGGTTTGCGTATTGGGCGCTCTTCCGCTTCCTCGCTCACT
GACTCGCTGCGCTCGGTCGTTCGGCTGCGGCGAGCGGTATCAGCTCACTCAAAGGCGGTAATACGGTTAT
CCACAGAATCAGGGGATAACGCAGGAAAGAACATGTGAGCAAAAGGCCAGCAAAAGGCCAGGAACCGTAA
AAAGGCCGCGTTGCTGGCGTTTTTCCATAGGCTCCGCCCCCCTGACGAGCATCACAAAAATCGACGCTCA
AGTCAGAGGTGGCGAAACCCGACAGGACTATAAAGATACCAGGCGTTTCCCCCTGGAAGCTCCCTCGTGC
GCTCTCCTGTTCCGACCCTGCCGCTTACCGGATACCTGTCCGCCTTTCTCCCTTCGGGAAGCGTGGCGCT
TTCTCATAGCTCACGCTGTAGGTATCTCAGTTCGGTGTAGGTCGTTCGCTCCAAGCTGGGCTGTGTGCAC
GAACCCCCCGTTCAGCCCGACCGCTGCGCCTTATCCGGTAACTATCGTCTTGAGTCCAACCCGGTAAGAC
ACGACTTATCGCCACTGGCAGCAGCCACTGGTAACAGGATTAGCAGAGCGAGGTATGTAGGCGGTGCTAC
AGAGTTCTTGAAGTGGTGGCCTAACTACGGCTACACTAGAAGAACAGTATTTGGTATCTGCGCTCTGCTG
AAGCCAGTTACCTTCGGAAAAAGAGTTGGTAGCTCTTGATCCGGCAAACAAACCACCGCTGGTAGCGGTG
GTTTTTTTGTTTGCAAGCAGCAGATTACGCGCAGAAAAAAAGGATCTCAAGAAGATCCTTTGATCTTTTC
TACGGGGTCTGACGCTCAGTGGAACGAAAACTCACGTTAAGGGATTTTGGTCATGAGATTATCAAAAAGG
ATCTTCACCTAGATCCTTTTAAATTAAAAATGAAGTTTTAAATCAATCTAAAGTATATATGAGTAAACTT
GGTCTGACAGTTACCAATGCTTAATCAGTGAGGCACCTATCTCAGCGATCTGTCTATTTCGTTCATCCAT
AGTTGCCTGACTCCCCGTCGTGTAGATAACTACGATACGGGAGGGCTTACCATCTGGCCCCAGTGCTGCA
ATGATACCGCGAGACCCACGCTCACCGGCTCCAGATTTATCAGCAATAAACCAGCCAGCCGGAAGGGCCG
AGCGCAGAAGTGGTCCTGCAACTTTATCCGCCTCCATCCAGTCTATTAATTGTTGCCGGGAAGCTAGAGT
AAGTAGTTCGCCAGTTAATAGTTTGCGCAACGTTGTTGCCATTGCTACAGGCATCGTGGTGTCACGCTCG
TCGTTTGGTATGGCTTCATTCAGCTCCGGTTCCCAACGATCAAGGCGAGTTACATGATCCCCCATGTTGT
GCAAAAAAGCGGTTAGCTCCTTCGGTCCTCCGATCGTTGTCAGAAGTAAGTTGGCCGCAGTGTTATCACT
CATGGTTATGGCAGCACTGCATAATTCTCTTACTGTCATGCCATCCGTAAGATGCTTTTCTGTGACTGGT
GAGTACTCAACCAAGTCATTCTGAGAATAGTGTATGCGGCGACCGAGTTGCTCTTGCCCGGCGTCAATAC
GGGATAATACCGCGCCACATAGCAGAACTTTAAAAGTGCTCATCATTGGAAAACGTTCTTCGGGGCGAAA
ACTCTCAAGGATCTTACCGCTGTTGAGATCCAGTTCGATGTAACCCACTCGTGCACCCAACTGATCTTCA
GCATCTTTTACTTTCACCAGCGTTTCTGGGTGAGCAAAAACAGGAAGGCAAAATGCCGCAAAAAAGGGAA
TAAGGGCGACACGGAAATGTTGAATACTCATACTCTTCCTTTTTCAATATTATTGAAGCATTTATCAGGG
TTATTGTCTCATGAGCGGATACATATTTGAATGTATTTAGAAAAATAAACAAATAGGGGTTCCGCGCACA
TTTCCCCGAAAAGTGCCACCTGAC
