>Addgene plasmid #51081 | Arch(D95H)-eGFP | addgene partial sequence | sequence record 78896 | EGFP-N 5'-CGTCGCCGTCCAGCTCGACCAG-3'
GCTCCTCGCCCTTGCTCACTGCTACTACCGGTCGGTCGGCGGCACTGACATCGGCACCGGCACTGGGTTC
TGGTGCCTCGGTGTCGCCCAGAATAGCCCGGGATCTCAACAGGATAAAGCCAAAGCCGACCTTGGCAGTC
ACGTCCAACACCATAAACAGCAGAGTTTCGATGCCCAGGCCCACCACGCCAGCGCCCTCAGTGCCTATGA
TCCACAGGATAGGGTAAGCGGTCCACAGCACCAAGACCAGAGCTGTCAGGGTGTTAAAGGTAGATGCCAC
CTCGGGGCCCCGCTCCTTTGCAGCAGATCGCAGGGATGTAGCCAGAAAATAGAGCACCACTATCATGCAA
ATTGTAGAGAACAACCACCAACTGTATCTGGCTATGGCCGTGTGGCTCAAGGCTCCGATGAGGCCAGTGA
CGATCATCAGGGCGTCCACACCCACCAGGGTGCCGATGGTCACCCGATCCACCTTAGCGAGAAGGGCCAG
ATCCAGCAGCAGAAGTGGGGTGGTAAACAGCCAGTGGGCGTACCTGGCATAATAGATATCCAACATTTCG
CCCCCGACGGTCACCTCAGTAAGCCCGATACCAAAGAACATAGACAGATATGCGGCGGATGCGATTCCGG
GCACCAGGATAGTCACAGCGTAATATTCCCGGGCATCCTTATCGGTGACTCCCCATCCGCGGACCAGAAA
GTAGAAGGTTCCAATCAGCATCAGCAGAGTGCCGATGCCCAGCCACAGAGTTTCAGGTCTGCCGTCACCC
AGCAGGTCGTAACCAGCCTGCAGAGCGATGGGGTCCATGGTGGCGGATCCTCTAGAGTCGACCTGCAGCC
CAAGCTTCGTCTAACAAAAAAGCCAAAAACGGCCAGAATTTAGCG
